>Addgene plasmid #57837 | mKO-CytERM-N-17 | depositor partial sequence | sequence record 88988 | insert sequence
GGAATCTTAGTGACGTCAGATCCGCTAGCGCTACCGGACTCAGATCTGGTACCCCTTGCAGCTTCCAGTT
GTCAGGAAGAGAAGGCTCCCATGGATCCTGTGGTGGTGCTGGGGCTCTGTCTCTCCTGTTTGCTTCTCCT
TTCACTCTGGAAACAGAGCTATGGGGGAGGGAAGCTTCGAATTCTGCAGTCGACGGTACCGCGGGCCCGG
GATCCACCGGTCGCCACCATGGTGAGTGTGATTAAACCAGAGATGAAGATGAGGTACTACATGGACGGCT
CCGTCAATGGGCATGAGTTCACAATTGAAGGTGAAGGCACAGGCAGACCTTACGAGGGACATCAAGAGAT
GACACTACGCGTCACAATGGCCAAGGGCGGGCCAATGCCTTTCGCGTTTGACTTAGTGTCACACGTGTTC
TGTTACGGCCACAGACCTTTTACTAAATATCCAGAAGAGATACCAGACTATTTCAAACAAGCATTTCCTG
AAGGCCTGTCATGGGAAAGGTCGTTGGAGTTCGAAGATGGTGGGTCCGCTTCAGTCAGTGCGCATATAAG
CCTTAGAGGAAACACCTTCTACCACAAATCCAAATTTACTGGGGTTAACTTTCCTGCCGATGGTCCTATC
ATGCAAAACCAAAGTGTTGATTGGGAGCCATCAACCGAGAAAATTACTGCCAGCGACGGAGTTCTGAAGG
GTGATGTTACGATGTACCTAAAACTTGAAGGAGGCGGCAATCACAAATGCCAATTCAAGACTACTTACAA
GGCGGCAAAAAAGATTCTTAAAATGCCAGGAAGCCATTACATCAGCCATCGCCTCGTCAGGAAAACCGAA
GGCAACATTACTGAGCTGGTAGAAGATGCAGTAGCTCATTCCTAAGCGGCCGCGACTCTAGATCATAATC
AGCCATACCACATTGTAGAAGAGCC
