[The description below was written by a language model from this plasmid's Addgene catalogue record.]
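Description:
mKO-CytERM-N-17 is a mammalian expression plasmid built on the mKO-N1 backbone (about 4.75 kb without insert), an N1-style fusion vector in which a gene of interest is placed upstream of, and in frame with, a fluorescent protein. It is propagated as a high-copy plasmid in E. coli under kanamycin selection, and it carries a neomycin resistance marker that allows G418 selection of stably transfected mammalian cells. The record provides no feature table, so the specific origins of replication and the promoters driving the resistance marker are not stated. The listed 3′ sequencing primer implies an SV40 polyadenylation signal downstream of the expression cassette.

The payload is CytERM, a sequence derived from cytochrome P450 that targets the fusion to the endoplasmic reticulum. It is expressed from the CMV promoter, a strong constitutive promoter in most mammalian cell types, and is fused at its C terminus to the orange fluorescent protein mKO (monomeric Kusabira Orange), which has an excitation maximum of 548 nm and an emission maximum of 561 nm. The "N-17" in the name likely denotes the N1-type fusion orientation and a linker length, but the record does not explain it, and neither the source species nor the exact extent of the cytochrome P450 fragment is given beyond a reference transcript accession.

The construct serves as an organelle marker. Transfecting it into cultured mammalian cells labels the endoplasmic reticulum with orange fluorescence for live- or fixed-cell imaging, either alone or alongside spectrally distinct reporters in multicolour localization experiments.
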