Addgene plasmid #57837: mKO-CytERM-N-17
Purpose: Localization: Endoplasmic Reticulum, Excitation: 548, Emission: 561
Depositing lab: Michael Davidson. Depositing organization: Florida State University, Tallahassee.
Backbone
  Vector backbone: mKO-N1
  Backbone size w/o insert (bp): 4750
  Vector type: Mammalian Expression
  Selectable markers: Neomycin (select with G418)
Growth in bacteria
  Bacterial resistance: Kanamycin, 50 μg/mL
  Growth temperature: 37°C
  Growth strain: DH5alpha
  Copy number: High Copy
Gene/Insert
  Gene/Insert name: CytERM (alt names: Cytochrome p450; NM_001171120.1)
  Promoter: CMV
  Tag / fusion protein: mKO (C terminal on backbone)
  Cloning method: Unknown
  Sequencing primers: 5′ CMV-F; 3′ SV40pA-R
Terms and licenses: Academic/Nonprofit Terms; Industry Terms: Not Available to Industry
Depositor comments: Cytochrome p450 . Excitation = 548; Emission = 561
How to cite: mKO-CytERM-N-17 was a gift from Michael Davidson (Addgene plasmid # 57837 ; http://n2t.net/addgene:57837 ; RRID:Addgene_57837)
